>Addgene plasmid #228175 | SP_F1 | addgene full sequence | sequence record 451762 | Addgene NGS Result
TCGGTCTCATATGCAGTTCAGCACTGTAGCGTCAATTGCTGCGGTGGCCGCGGTAGCCAGCGCAGCGGCC
GCCCCTTGAGACCAGACCAATAAAAAACGCCCGGCGGCAACCGAGCGTTCTGAACAAATCCAGATGGAGT
TCTGAGGTCATTACTGGATCTATCAACAGGAGTCCAAGCGAGCTCGATATCAAATTACGCCCCGCCCTGC
CACTCATCGCAGTACTGTTGTAATTCATTAAGCATTCTGCCGACATGGAAGCCATCACAAACGGCATGAT
GAACCTGAATCGCCAGCGGCATCAGCACCTTGTCGCCTTGCGTATAATATTTGCCCATGGTGAAAACGGG
GGCGAAGAAGTTGTCCATATTGGCCACGTTTAAATCAAAACTGGTGAAACTCACCCAGGGATTGGCTGAA
ACGAAAAACATATTCTCAATAAACCCTTTAGGGAAATAGGCCAGGTTTTCACCGTAACACGCCACATCTT
GCGAATATATGTGTAGAAACTGCCGGAAATCGTCGTGGTATTCACTCCAGAGCGATGAAAACGTTTCAGT
TTGCTCATGGAAAACGGTGTAACAAGGGTGAACACTATCCCATATCACCAGCTCACCGTCTTTCATTGCC
ATACGAAATTCCGGATGAGCATTCATCAGGCGGGCAAGAATGTGAATAAAGGCCGGATAAAACTTGTGCT
TATTTTTCTTTACGGTCTTTAAAAAGGCCGTAATATCCAGCTGAACGGTCTGGTTATAGGTACATTGAGC
AACTGACTGAAATGCCTCAAAATGTTCTTTACGATGCCATTGGGATATATCAACGGTGGTATATCCAGTG
ATTTTTTTCTCCATTTTAGCTTCCTTAGCTCCTGAAAATCTCGATAACTCAAAAAATACGCCCGGTAGTG
ATCTTATTTCATTATGGTGAAAGTTGGAACCTCTTACGTGCCCGATCAATCATGACCAAAATCCCTTAAC
GTGAGTTTTCGTTCCACTGAGCGTCAGACCCCGTAGAAAAGATCAAAGGATCTTCTTGAGATCCTTTTTT
TCTGCGCGTAATCTGCTGCTTGCAAACAAAAAAACCACCGCTACCAGCGGTGGTTTGTTTGCCGGATCAA
GAGCTACCAACTCTTTTTCCGAAGGTAACTGGCTTCAGCAGAGCGCAGATACCAAATACTGTTCTTCTAG
TGTAGCCGTAGTTAGGCCACCACTTCAAGAACTCTGTAGCACCGCCTACATACCTCGCTCTGCTAATCCT
GTTACCAGTGGCTGCTGCCAGTGGCGATAAGTCGTGTCTTACCGGGTTGGACTCAAGACGATAGTTACCG
GATAAGGCGCAGCGGTCGGGCTGAACGGGGGGTTCGTGCACACAGCCCAGCTTGGAGCGAACGACCTACA
CCGAACTGAGATACCTACAGCGTGAGCTATGAGAAAGCGCCACGCTTCCCGAAGGGAGAAAGGCGGACAG
GTATCCGGTAAGCGGCAGGGTCGGAACAGGAGAGCGCACGAGGGAGCTTCCAGGGGGAAACGCCTGGTAT
CTTTATAGTCCTGTCGGGTTTCGCCACCTCTGACTTGAGCGTCGATTTTTGTGATGCTCGTCAGGGGGGC
GGAGCCTATGGAAAAACGCCAGCAACGCGGCCTTTTTACGGTTCCTGGCCTTTTGCTGGCCTTTTGCTCA
CATGTTCTTTCCTGCGTTATCCCCTGATTCTGTGGATAACCGTAG
Features (pLannotate 1.2.2; 4 found; start..end, strand, type, name):
     90..124     -  terminator     lambda t0 terminator: minimal transcription terminator from phage lambda (Scholtissek and Grosse, 1987)
    198..854     -  CDS            cat: CAT_ECOLX - Experimental evidence at protein level: Swiss-Prot protein existence level 1. This enzyme is an effector of chloramphenicol resistance in bacteria. From Escherichia coli. This protein is used as a marker in many commonly used cloning vectors, such as pACYC184.
    855..952     -  promoter       cat promoter: promoter of the E. coli cat gene encoding chloramphenicol acetyltransferase
   1036..1624    +  rep_origin     ori: high-copy-number ColE1/pMB1/pBR322/pUC origin of replication
