[The description below was written by a language model from this plasmid's Addgene catalogue record and pLannotate feature annotations shown in this document.]
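Description:
SP_F1 is a small (about 1.7 kb) part-storage plasmid for synthetic biology, built in the pYTK001 entry vector of the MoClo Yeast Toolkit. It is not an expression vector in its own right. It is propagated in E. coli, where a high-copy ColE1/pUC-type origin drives replication and selection is by chloramphenicol, through a cat (chloramphenicol acetyltransferase) gene with its native promoter followed by a lambda t0 terminator. These are the only elements picked up in the feature table. The insert itself is too short and specialised to have been annotated automatically, and no yeast origin, yeast marker or promoter is recorded.

The payload is the secretion signal peptide of the Saccharomyces cerevisiae cell wall protein CCW12, described in the record as the first 20 residues of the protein and codon optimised for expression in budding yeast. It is flanked by BsaI sites so that it can be released as a standardised part with defined overhangs in Golden Gate reactions. The depositor classifies it as a "3a*" component, a variant of the toolkit's type 3a position, which normally holds an N-terminal portion of the coding sequence. The signal peptide can therefore be joined in frame upstream of a protein of interest, alongside promoter, terminator and backbone parts supplied by other toolkit plasmids.

Signal peptides direct nascent recombinant proteins into the yeast secretory pathway. This plasmid is intended for combinatorial Golden Gate assembly, and the associated work concerns high-throughput optimisation of protein secretion in yeast.
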