Addgene plasmid #228175: SP_F1
Purpose: Plasmid contains the secretion signal peptide sequence of the yeast CCW12 gene for use in Combinatorial Golden Gate Assembly (BsaI restriction sites).
Depositing lab: Joseph Brock. Depositing organization: Australian National University. Publication: High-throughput optimisation of protein secretion in yeast via an engineered biosensor. Cleaver A, Luo R, Smith OB, Murphy L, Schwessinger B, Brock J. Trends Biotechnol. 2025 Apr;43(4):838-867. doi: 10.1016/j.tibtech.2024.11.010. Epub 2024 Dec 13. PubMed 39674781.
Backbone
  Vector backbone: pYTK001
  Backbone manufacturer: John Dueber, Addgene plasmid #65108
  Vector type: Synthetic Biology
Growth in bacteria
  Bacterial resistance: Chloramphenicol, 25 μg/mL
  Growth temperature: 37°C
  Growth strain: DH5alpha
  Copy number: High Copy
Gene/Insert
  Gene/Insert name: sp_Q12127_CCW12_YEAST:0-20 (alt name: Uniprot: Q12127)
  Species: S. cerevisiae (budding yeast)
  Cloning method: Golden Gate
Terms and licenses: Academic/Nonprofit Terms; Industry Terms: Not Available to Industry
Depositor comments: Signal peptides direct recombinant protein secretion in yeast. Codon optimised for expression in S. cerevisiae. This part is designed for use with components from the MoClo Yeast Toolkit (Lee et al. 2015). This insert is a 3a* component, see Williams et al. 2024 for more detail.
How to cite: SP_F1 was a gift from Joseph Brock (Addgene plasmid # 228175 ; http://n2t.net/addgene:228175 ; RRID:Addgene_228175)
